>Addgene plasmid #243884 | pUPD3_RBS_Stuffer7 | addgene full sequence | sequence record 488073 | Addgene NGS Result
GGTCTCGCAAATCGCCTTTTGTGAGTACTAGAATGCGAGACCACTCATCGCCCAATCACTAGTGAATTCG
TTCTATAGTGTCACCTAAATACCATAGAGCCGTTGGTCATAGCTGTTTCCTGTCCAGGCATCATGACACG
GTTATCCACAGAATCAGGGGATAACGCAGGAAAGAACATGTGAGCAAAAGGCCAGCAAAAGGCCAGGAAC
CGTAAAAAGGCCGCGTTGCTGGCGTTTTTCCATAGGCTCCGCCCCCCTGACGAGCATCACAAAAATCGAC
GCTCAAGTCAGAGGTGGCGAAACCCGACAGGACTATAAAGATACCAGGCGTTTCCCCCTGGAAGCTCCCT
CGTGCGCTCTCCTGTTCCGACCCTGCCGCTTACCGGATACCTGTCCGCCTTTCTCCCTTCGGGAAGCGTG
GCGCTTTCTCATAGCTCACGCTGTAGGTATCTCAGTTCGGTGTAGGTCGTTCGCTCCAAGCTGGGCTGTG
TGCACGAACCCCCCGTTCAGCCCGACCGCTGCGCCTTATCCGGTAACTATCGTCTTGAGTCCAACCCGGT
AAGACACGACTTATCGCCACTGGCAGCAGCCACTGGTAACAGGATTAGCAGAGCGAGGTATGTAGGCGGT
GCTACAGAGTTCTTGAAGTGGTGGCCTAACTACGGCTACACTAGAAGAACAGTATTTGGTATCTGCGCTC
TGCTGAAGCCAGTTACCTTCGGAAAAAGAGTTGGTAGCTCTTGATCCGGCAAACAAACCACCGCTGGTAG
CGGTGGTTTTTTTGTTTGCAAGCAGCAGATTACGCGCAGAAAAAAAGGATCTCAAGAAGATCCTTTGATC
TTTTCTACGGGGTCTGACGCTCAGTGGAACGAAAACTCACGTTAAGGGATTTTGGTCATGAGATTATCAA
AAAGGATCTTCACCTAGATCCTTTTGTGATGATCGGCACGTAAGAGGTTCCAACTTTCACCATAATGAAA
TAAGATCACTACCGGGCGTATTTTTTGAGTTATCGAGATTTTCAGGAGCTAAGGAAGCTAAAATGGAGAA
AAAAATCACTGGATATACCACCGTTGATATATCCCAATGGCATCGTAAAGAACATTTTGAGGCATTTCAG
TCAGTTGCTCAATGTACCTATAACCAGACCGTTCAGCTGGATATTACGGCCTTTTTAAAGACCGTAAAGA
AAAATAAGCACAAGTTTTATCCGGCCTTTATTCACATTCTTGCCCGCCTGATGAATGCTCATCCGGAATT
CCGTATGGCAATGAAAGACGGTGAGCTGGTGATATGGGATAGTGTTCACCCTTGTTACACCGTTTTCCAT
GAGCAAACTGAAACGTTTTCATCGCTCTGGAGTGAATACCACGACGATTTCCGGCAGTTTCTACACATAT
ATTCGCAAGATGTGGCGTGTTACGGTGAAAACCTGGCCTATTTCCCTAAAGGGTTTATTGAGAATATGTT
TTTCGTGTCAGCCAATCCCTGGGTGAGTTTCACCAGTTTTGATTTAAACGTGGCCAATATGGACAACTTC
TTCGCCCCCGTTTTCACCATGGGCAAATATTATACGCAAGGCGACAAGGTGCTGATGCCGCTGGCGATTC
AGGTTCATCATGCCGTTTGTGATGGCTTCCATGTCGGCAGAATGCTTAATGAATTACAACAGTACTGCGA
TGAGTGGCAGGGCGGGGCGTAATTTTTTTAAGGCAGTTATTGGTGCCCTTAAACGCCTGGTTGCTACGCC
TGAATAAGTGATAATAAGCGGATGAATGGCAGAAATTCGATGATAAGCTGTCAAACATGATGT
[125 nt withheld, positions 1814-1938]
C
[91 nt withheld, positions 1940-2030]
AGGGTGATGGTTCACGTAGTGGGCCAGCGCCCTGATAGACGGTTTTTCGCCCTTTGACGTTGGAGTCCAC
GTTCTTT
[37 nt withheld, positions 2108-2144]
ACCCTATCTCGGTCTATTCTTTTGATTTATAAGGGATTTTGCCGATTTCGGCCTATTGGTTAAAAAATGA
GCTGATTTAACAAAAATTTAACGCGAATTTTAACAAAATATTAACGCTTACAATTTTAACATTGTAGAAA
CGCATGTAAAACGACGGCCAGTGAATTGTAATACGACTCACTATAGGGTGAATTCCGCTTAGGACCTTAG
ATATTGATCTCAA
Features (pLannotate 1.2.2; 8 found; start..end, strand, type, name):
     72..90      -  promoter       SP6 promoter: promoter for bacteriophage SP6 RNA polymerase
    237..825     -  rep_origin     ori: high-copy-number ColE1/pMB1/pBR322/pUC origin of replication
    940..1042    +  promoter       cat promoter: promoter of the E. coli cat gene encoding chloramphenicol acetyltransferase
   1043..1699    +  CDS            cat: CAT_ECOLX - Experimental evidence at protein level: Swiss-Prot protein existence level 1. This enzyme is an effector of chloramphenicol resistance in bacteria. From Escherichia coli. This protein is used as a marker in many commonly used cloning vectors, such as pACYC184.
   1787..1804    -  promoter       tet promoter (fragment): E. coli promoter for tetracycline efflux protein gene
   1815..2270    +  rep_origin     f1 ori (sequence partly withheld): f1 bacteriophage origin of replication; arrow indicates direction of (+) strand synthesis
   2289..2310    -  CDS            lacZα (fragment): LacZα fragment of β-galactosidase; lacZ fragment
   2313..2331    +  promoter       T7 promoter: promoter for bacteriophage T7 RNA polymerase
