[The description below was written by a language model from this plasmid's Addgene catalogue record and pLannotate feature annotations shown in this document.]
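Description:
pUPD3_RBS_Stuffer7 is a small (about 2.4 kb) level-0 part plasmid from a GoldenBraid2.0 toolkit adapted for E. coli and other enteric bacteria. It is built on the pUPD3 universal part domestication backbone, catalogued as a bacterial expression vector. It replicates at high copy from a ColE1/pUC-type origin and is selected with chloramphenicol through a cat gene driven by its native cat promoter. The backbone also carries an f1 bacteriophage origin, which in principle allows single-stranded DNA production. There is also a short tet promoter fragment, which appears to be a backbone remnant rather than a functional element.

The payload is Stuffer7, a 20 bp synthetic sequence described as a transcriptionally inert stuffer part. It is too short to be picked up as an annotated feature, so the feature table does not mark it. It presumably sits in the cloning region flanked by the T7 and SP6 phage promoters, next to a residual lacZα fragment, which is consistent with a lacZα screening cassette having been replaced during Golden Gate insertion. The plasmid name suggests that the stuffer occupies the ribosome binding site position in the GoldenBraid grammar, although the record does not spell this out.

In a modular Type IIS assembly scheme, a part like this fills a standard slot with neutral DNA. This lets a multipart transcriptional unit be assembled with compatible overhangs when no functional element is wanted at that position, for example in control constructs or non-translated designs. The record gives no further detail on the stuffer's design or its characterization.
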