Addgene plasmid #243884: pUPD3_RBS_Stuffer7
Purpose: GoldenBraid2.0 Transcriptionally-inert stuffer part.
Depositing lab: Christophe Herman. Depositing organization: Baylor College of Medicine. Publication: GoldenBraid2.0 E. coli: a comprehensive and characterized toolkit for enterics. Cooke MB, Welch KT, Ramirez LD, Wen AX, Marciano DC, Herman C. Synth Biol (Oxf). 2025 Aug 14;10(1):ysaf015. doi: 10.1093/synbio/ysaf015. eCollection 2025. PubMed 40927394.
Backbone
  Vector backbone: pUPD3
  Vector type: Bacterial Expression
Growth in bacteria
  Bacterial resistance: Chloramphenicol, 25 μg/mL
  Growth temperature: 37°C
  Growth strain: DH5alpha
  Copy number: High Copy
Gene/Insert
  Gene/Insert name: Stuffer7
  Species: Synthetic
  Insert size (bp): 20
  Cloning method: Golden Gate
Terms and licenses: Academic/Nonprofit Terms; Industry Terms: Not Available to Industry
How to cite: pUPD3_RBS_Stuffer7 was a gift from Christophe Herman (Addgene plasmid # 243884 ; http://n2t.net/addgene:243884 ; RRID:Addgene_243884)
